Addgene plasmid #182168: p{3P3-dsRed::GW,attB}
Purpose: fluorescent reporter gene with intron containing Gateway cloning cassette
Depositing lab: David Stern. Depositing organization: HHMI, Janelia Research Campus. Publication: Transgenic tools for targeted chromosome rearrangements allow construction of balancer chromosomes in non-melanogaster Drosophila species. Stern DL. G3 (Bethesda). 2022 Feb 10. pii: 6526388. doi: 10.1093/g3journal/jkac030. PubMed 35143616.
Backbone
  Vector backbone: pBluescript II KS
  Vector type: Insect Expression
Growth in bacteria
  Bacterial resistance: Chloramphenicol and Ampicillin, 25 & 100 μg/mL
  Growth temperature: 37°C
  Growth strain: ccdB Survival
  Copy number: High Copy
Gene/Insert
  Gene/Insert name: DsRed
  Species: Other
  Cloning method: Gibson Cloning
Terms and licenses: Academic/Nonprofit Terms; Industry Terms: Not Available to Industry
Depositor comments: Please visit https://www.biorxiv.org/content/10.1101/2021.11.18.469106v1.full for bioRxiv preprint.
How to cite: p{3P3-dsRed::GW,attB} was a gift from David Stern (Addgene plasmid # 182168 ; http://n2t.net/addgene:182168 ; RRID:Addgene_182168)
