[The description below was written by a language model from this plasmid's Addgene catalogue record and pLannotate feature annotations shown in this document.]
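Description:
p{3P3-dsRed::GW,attB} is a 7.1 kb insect (Drosophila) transgenesis plasmid built on pBluescript II KS. It keeps the backbone's high-copy ColE1/pUC origin, f1 origin, ampicillin resistance gene and the flanking T7/T3 promoters and lacZα remnants. It acts as a Gateway destination vector: because it carries the ccdB toxin gene, it must be propagated in a ccdB-tolerant strain, and it is selected with both ampicillin (backbone) and chloramphenicol (the CmR gene inside the Gateway cassette).

The payload is a DsRed reporter whose coding sequence is split into two fragments by an intron. The feature table shows a fragment of the Drosophila hsp70 promoter upstream of the first DsRed segment. This is consistent with the "3P3" in the name, which denotes the eye-specific Pax6-responsive element normally paired with an hsp70 basal promoter, although the 3P3 sites themselves are not annotated. Between the two DsRed fragments lie short stretches matching the white gene, which presumably supply the intron sequences, and these flank an attR1–CmR–ccdB–attR2 Gateway cassette oriented opposite to the reporter. An LR reaction would therefore replace the cassette with any entry-clone fragment, placing it inside the intron. In principle, splicing should then still yield a functional red fluorescent marker.

Downstream are a partial loxP site and a φC31 attB site, the latter allowing integrase-mediated insertion into genomic attP landing sites. The associated publication concerns tools for targeted chromosome rearrangements and balancer construction in non-melanogaster Drosophila species. The record does not specify what sequences are meant to be placed in the intron.
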