Features (pLannotate 1.2.2; 27 found; start..end, strand, type, name):
    145..1005    -  CDS            AmpR: β-lactamase; bla; confers resistance to ampicillin, carbenicillin, and related antibiotics
   1006..1110    -  promoter       AmpR promoter: bla
   1137..1565    +  rep_origin     f1 ori (sequence partly withheld): f1 bacteriophage origin of replication; arrow indicates direction of (+) strand synthesis
   1596..1751    -  CDS            lacZα (fragment): LacZα fragment of β-galactosidase; lacZ fragment
   1759..1777    +  promoter       T7 promoter: promoter for bacteriophage T7 RNA polymerase
   1786..1833    +  misc_feature   MCS (fragment): pBluescript multiple cloning site
   1914..2036    +  promoter       hsp70 promoter (fragment): Drosophila melanogaster hsp70Bb promoter
   2066..2212    +  CDS            DsRed (fragment): DsRed is a basic (constitutively fluorescent) red fluorescent protein published in 1999, derived from Discosoma sp..
   2207..2318    +  CDS            mini-white (fragment): Drosophila white gene eye color pigment; white; This is a modified version of the white gene lacking part of the first intron.
   2330..2454    +  protein_bind   attR2: mutant version of attR; recombination site for the Gateway® LR reaction LR Clonase™
   2498..2800    -  CDS            ccdB: CCDB_ECOLI - Also known as G, letB, letD. Experimental evidence at protein level: Swiss-Prot protein existence level 1. Toxic component of a type II toxin-antitoxin (TA) system, functioning in plasmid maintainence. Responsible for the post- segregational killing (PSK) of plasmid-free cells, also referred to as a plasmid addiction system. Half-life of over 2 hours. Cell killing by CcdB is accompanied by filamentation, defects in chromosome and plasmid segregation, defects in cell division, formation of anucleate cells, decreased DNA synthesis and plasmid loss. Interferes with the activity of DN
   2805..2963    -  CDS            ccdA (fragment): CCDA_ECO57 - Also known as H, letA. Experimental evidence at protein level: Swiss-Prot protein existence level 1. Antitoxin component of a type II toxin-antitoxin (TA) system which inhibits the post-segregational killing (PSK) of plasmid-free cells, also referred to as a plasmid addiction system. Binds to and blocks the activity of CcdB; will also remove bound CcdB protein from the CcdB-GyrA complex by forming a CcdA-CcdB complex, a process termed rejuvenation. Functions as a transcriptional corepressor for the ccdAB operon, repression also requires CcdB (By similarity). From Escherichia coli
   3142..3801    -  CDS            CmR: chloramphenicol acetyltransferase; cat; confers resistance to chloramphenicol
   3802..3831    -  promoter       cat promoter (fragment): promoter of the E. coli cat gene encoding chloramphenicol acetyltransferase
   3855..3885    -  promoter       lac UV5 promoter: E. coli lac promoter with an "up" mutation
   3910..4034    -  protein_bind   attR1: mutant version of attR; recombination site for the Gateway® LR reaction LR Clonase™
   4062..4347    +  CDS            mini-white (fragment): Drosophila white gene eye color pigment; white; This is a modified version of the white gene lacking part of the first intron.
   4341..4880    +  CDS            DsRed (fragment): DsRed is a basic (constitutively fluorescent) red fluorescent protein published in 1999, derived from Discosoma sp..
   5728..5759    -  protein_bind   loxP (fragment): Cre-mediated recombination occurs in the 8-bp core sequence (GCATACAT). Cre recombinase
   5760..5780    +  misc_feature   MCS (fragment): pBluescript multiple cloning site
   5802..5871    +  protein_bind   attB: attB site for the φC31 integrase (Groth et al., 2000) phage φC31 integrase
   6090..6108    -  promoter       T3 promoter: promoter for bacteriophage T3 RNA polymerase
   6153..6169    -  protein_bind   lac operator: The lac repressor binds to the lac operator to inhibit transcription in E. coli. This inhibition can be relieved by adding lactose or isopropyl-β-D-thiogalactopyranoside (IPTG). lac repressor encoded by lacI
   6177..6207    -  promoter       lac promoter: promoter for the E. coli lac operon
   6222..6243    -  protein_bind   CAP binding site: CAP binding activates transcription in the presence of cAMP. E. coli catabolite activator protein
   6256..6348    -  CDS            lacI (fragment): lac repressor; lacI; The lac repressor binds to the lac operator to inhibit transcription in E. coli. This inhibition can be relieved by adding lactose or isopropyl-β-D-thiogalactopyranoside (IPTG).
   6531..7119    -  rep_origin     ori: high-copy-number ColE1/pMB1/pBR322/pUC origin of replication
>Addgene plasmid #182168 | p{3P3-dsRed::GW,attB} | addgene full sequence | sequence record 357880 | Addgene NGS Result
GTCTGACGCTCAGTGGAACGAAAACTCACGTTAAGGGATTTTGGTCATGAGATTATCAAAAAGGATCTTC
ACCTAGATCCTTTTAAATTAAAAATGAAGTTTTAAATCAATCTAAAGTATATATGAGTAAACTTGGTCTG
ACAGTTACCAATGCTTAATCAGTGAGGCACCTATCTCAGCGATCTGTCTATTTCGTTCATCCATAGTTGC
CTGACTCCCCGTCGTGTAGATAACTACGATACGGGAGGGCTTACCATCTGGCCCCAGTGCTGCAATGATA
CCGCGAGACCCACGCTCACCGGCTCCAGATTTATCAGCAATAAACCAGCCAGCCGGAAGGGCCGAGCGCA
GAAGTGGTCCTGCAACTTTATCCGCCTCCATCCAGTCTATTAATTGTTGCCGGGAAGCTAGAGTAAGTAG
TTCGCCAGTTAATAGTTTGCGCAACGTTGTTGCCATTGCTACAGGCATCGTGGTGTCACGCTCGTCGTTT
GGTATGGCTTCATTCAGCTCCGGTTCCCAACGATCAAGGCGAGTTACATGATCCCCCATGTTGTGCAAAA
AAGCGGTTAGCTCCTTCGGTCCTCCGATCGTTGTCAGAAGTAAGTTGGCCGCAGTGTTATCACTCATGGT
TATGGCAGCACTGCATAATTCTCTTACTGTCATGCCATCCGTAAGATGCTTTTCTGTGACTGGTGAGTAC
TCAACCAAGTCATTCTGAGAATAGTGTATGCGGCGACCGAGTTGCTCTTGCCCGGCGTCAATACGGGATA
ATACCGCGCCACATAGCAGAACTTTAAAAGTGCTCATCATTGGAAAACGTTCTTCGGGGCGAAAACTCTC
AAGGATCTTACCGCTGTTGAGATCCAGTTCGATGTAACCCACTCGTGCACCCAACTGATCTTCAGCATCT
TTTACTTTCACCAGCGTTTCTGGGTGAGCAAAAACAGGAAGGCAAAATGCCGCAAAAAAGGGAATAAGGG
CGACACGGAAATGTTGAATACTCATACTCTTCCTTTTTCAATATTATTGAAGCATTTATCAGGGTTATTG
TCTCATGAGCGGATACATATTTGAATGTATTTAGAAAAATAAACAAATAGGGGTTCCGCGCACATTTCCC
CGAAAAGTGCCACCTG
[124 nt withheld, positions 1137-1260]
C
[91 nt withheld, positions 1262-1352]
A
[49 nt withheld, positions 1354-1402]
CCTTTGACGTTGGAGTCCACGTTCTTT
[37 nt withheld, positions 1430-1466]
ACCCTATCTCGGTCTATTCTTTTGATTTATAAGGGATTTTGCCGATTTCGGCCTATTGGTTAAAAAATGA
GCTGATTTAACAAAAATTTAACGCGAATTTTAACAAAATATTAACGCTTACAATTTCCATTCGCCATTCA
GGCTGCGCAACTGTTGGGAAGGGCGATCGGTGCGGGCCTCTTCGCTATTACGCCAGCTGGCGAAAGGGGG
ATGTGCTGCAAGGCGATTAAGTTGGGTAACGCCAGGGTTTTCCCAGTCACGACGTTGTAAAACGACGGCC
AGTGAGCGCGCGTAATACGACTCACTATAGGGCGAATTGGAGCTCCACCGCGGTGGCGGCCGCTCTAGAA
CTAGTGGATCCCCCGGGGATCTAATTCAATTAGAGACTAATTCAATTAGAGCTAATTCAATTAGGATCCA
AGCTTATCGATTTCGAACCCTCGACCGCCGGAGTATAAATAGAGGCGCTTCGTCTACGGAGCGACAATTC
AATTCAAACAAGCAAAGTGAACACGTCGCTAAGCGAAAGCTAAGCAAATAAACAAGCGCAGCTGAACAAG
CTAAACAATCGGGCGGCCGCACTAGAGCCGGTCGCCACCATGAGGTCTTCCAAGAATGTTATCAAGGAGT
TCATGAGGTTTAAGGTTCGCATGGAAGGAACGGTCAATGGGCACGAGTTTGAAATAGAAGGCGAAGGAGA
GGGGAGGCCATACGAAGGCCACAATACCGTAAAGCTTAAGGTGAGTAGTACATGTGCATACATCTTAAGT
TCACTTGATCTATAGGAACTGCGATTGCAACATCAAATTGTCTGCGGCGTGAGAACTGCGACCCACAAAA
ATCCCAAACCGCGGCCGTTTATCACCACTTTGTACAAGAAAGCTGAACGAGAAACGTAAAATGATATAAA
TATCAATATATTAAATTAGATTTTGCATAAAAAACAGACTACATAATACTGTAAAACACAACATATCCAG
TCACTATGGTCGACCTGCAGACTGGCTGTGTATAAGGGAGCCTGACATTTATATTCCCCAGAACATCAGG
TTAATGGCGTTTTTGATGTCATTTTCGCGGTGGCTGAGATCAGCCACTTCTTCCCCGATAACGGAGACCG
GCACACTGGCCATATCGGTGGTCATCATGCGCCAGCTTTCATCCCCGATATGCACCACCGGGTAAAGTTC
ACGGGAGACTTTATCTGACAGCAGACGTGCACTGGCCAGGGGGATCACCATCCGTCGCCCGGGCGTGTCA
ATAATATCACTCTGTACATCCACAAACAGACGATAACGGCTCTCTCTTTTATAGGTGTAAACCTTAAACT
GCATTTCACCAGCCCCTGTTCTCGTCAGCAAAAGAGCCGTTCATTTCAATAAACCGGGCGACCTCAGCCA
TCCCTTCCTGATTTTCCGCTTTCCAGCGTTCGGCACGCAGACGACGGGCTTCATTCTGCATGGTTGTGCT
TACCAGACCGGAGATATTGACATCATATATGCCTTGAGCAACTGATAGCTGTCGCTGTCAACTGTCACTG
TAATACGCTGCTTCATAGCATACCTCTTTTTGACATACTTCGGGTATACATATCAGTATATATTCTTATA
CCGCAAAAATCAGCGCGCAAATACGCATACTGTTATCTGGCTTTTAGTAAGCCGGATCCACGCGTTTACG
CCCCGCCCTGCCACTCATCGCAGTACTGTTGTAATTCATTAAGCATTCTGCCGACATGGAAGCCATCACA
AACGGCATGATGAACCTGAATCGCCAGCGGCATCAGCACCTTGTCGCCTTGCGTATAATATTTGCCCATG
GTGAAAACGGGGGCGAAGAAGTTGTCCATATTGGCCACGTTTAAATCAAAACTGGTGAAACTCACCCAGG
GATTGGCTGAGACGAAAAACATATTCTCAATAAACCCTTTAGGGAAATAGGCCAGGTTTTCACCGTAACA
CGCCACATCTTGCGAATATATGTGTAGAAACTGCCGGAAATCGTCGTGGTATTCACTCCAGAGCGATGAA
AACGTTTCAGTTTGCTCATGGAAAACGGTGTAACAAGGGTGAACACTATCCCATATCACCAGCTCACCGT
CTTTCATTGCCATACGGAATTCCGGATGAGCATTCATCAGGCGGGCAAGAATGTGAATAAAGGCCGGATA
AAACTTGTGCTTATTTTTCTTTACGGTCTTTAAAAAGGCCGTAATATCCAGCTGAACGGTCTGGTTATAG
GTACATTGAGCAACTGACTGAAATGCCTCAAAATGTTCTTTACGATGCCATTGGGATATATCAACGGTGG
TATATCCAGTGATTTTTTTCTCCATTTTAGCTTCCTTAGCTCCTGAAAATCTCGACGGATCCTAACTCAA
AATCCACACATTATACGAGCCGGAAGCATAAAGTGTAAAGCCTGGGGTGCCTAATGCGGCCGCCATAGTG
ACTGGATATGTTGTGTTTTACAGTATTATGTAGTCTGTTTTTTATGCAAAATCTAATTTAATATATTGAT
ATTTATATCATTTTACGTTTCTCGTTCAGCTTTTTTGTACAAACTTGTGATAAACGAATTCTTGAAGACG
AAAGGGCACAAACAAATAGTGACACGAAACAGATTATTCTGGTAGCTGTTCTCGCTATATAAGACAATTT
TTGAGATCATATCATGATCAAGACATCTAAAGGCATTCATTTTCGACTATATTCTTTTTTACAAAAAATA
TAACAACCAGATATTTTAAGCTGATCCTAGATGCACAAAAAATAAATAAAAGTATAAACCTACTTCGTAG
GATACTTCGGGGTACTTTTTGTTCGGGGTTAGATGAGCATAACGCTTGTAGTTGATATTTGAGATCCCCT
ATCATTGCAGGTAACCAAGGGGGGACCTTTGCCATTTGCTTGGGATATTTTGTCACCACAATTTCAGTAT
GGAAGCAAGGTATATGTCAAGCACCCTGCCGACATACCAGACTATAAAAAGCTGTCATTTCCTGAAGGAT
TTAAATGGGAAAGGGTCATGAACTTTGAAGACGGTGGCGTCGTTACTGTAACCCAGGATTCCAGTTTGCA
GGATGGCTGTTTCATCTACAAGGTCAAGTTCATTGGCGTGAACTTTCCTTCCGATGGACCTGTTATGCAA
AAGAAGACAATGGGCTGGGAAGCCAGCACTGAGCGTTTGTATCCTCGTGATGGCGTGTTGAAAGGAGAGA
TTCATAAGGCTCTGAAGCTGAAAGACGGTGGTCATTACCTAGTTGAATTCAAAAGTATTTACATGGCAAA
GAAGCCTGTGCAGCTACCAGGGTACTACTATGTTGACTCCAAACTGGATATAACAAGCCACAACGAAGAC
TATACAATCGTTGAGCAGTATGAAAGAACCGAGGGACGCCACCATCTGTTCCTTTAGCGGCCATCGAATT
CGAGCTCGCCCACTAAGCGTCGCGCCACTTCAACGCTCGATGGGAGCGTCATTGGTGGGCGGGGTAACCG
TCGAAATCAGTGTTTACGCTTCCAATCGCAACAAAAAATTCACTGCAACACTGAAAAGCATACGAAAACG
ATGAAGATTGTACGAGAAACCATAAAGTATTTTATCCACAAAGACACGTATAGCAGAAAAGCCAAGTTAA
CTCGGCGATAAGTTGTGTACACAAGAATAAAATCGGCCAGATTCAGTGTTGTCAGAAATAAGAAAACCCC
ACTATGTTTTTCTTTGCCTTTTCTTTCTCCCAGCGATCATTCATTTCGTGGTGAAAGAACGGGGTCATTG
CACGGAGTTTCGACTGCGGGAAAGCAGAGCTGCCGTTCACTTCGTCTATAATTAGCGCTTTCTATTTTCC
CCGATTCGGGCCGCTGCTGCGCTTTTCCGCCTGCTGTTTGTGGCAAGTGTAGCAGCAGGCTGTGCACGCA
GTGTGGCATGCACTTGGCTTTCCACCGTTGGTATCGATTCTCTGGGACGATGAGTCATTCCTTTCGGGGC
CACAGCATAATCGTTGCCAGCTCACCGAAATGGTGACTTCATTTCTTAACTGCCGTCAAGCATGCGATTG
TACATACATACATATTTATATATGTACATATTTATGTGACTATGGTAGGTCGATATAATAGCAATCAACG
CAAGCAAATGTGTCAGTCCTGCTTACAGGAACGATTCTATTTAGTAATTTTCGTTGTATAAAGTAATTAT
GTATGTATGTAAGCCCCATAAATCTGAAACAATTAGGCAAAACCATGCGAAGCTCTCTAGTATAACTTCG
TATAATGTATGCTATACGAAGTTCTCGAGGGGGGGCCCGGTACCGTCGACGATGTAGGTCACGGTCTCGA
AGCCGCGGTGCGGGTGCCAGGGCGTGCCCTTGGGCTCCCCGGGCGCGTACTCCACCTCACCCATCTGGTC
CATCATGATGAACGGGTCGAGGTGGCGGTAGTTGATCCCGGCGAACGCGCGGCGCGCCGGGAAGCCCTCG
CCCTCGAAACCGCTGGGCGCGGTGGTCACGGTGAGCACGGGACGTGCGACGGCGTCGGCGGGTGCGGATA
CGCGGGGCAGCGTCAGCGGGTTCTCGACGGTCACGGCGGGCATGTCGACACTAGTGGTACCCAGCTTTTG
TTCCCTTTAGTGAGGGTTAATTGCGCGCTTGGCGTAATCATGGTCATAGCTGTTTCCTGTGTGAAATTGT
TATCCGCTCACAATTCCACACAACATACGAGCCGGAAGCATAAAGTGTAAAGCCTGGGGTGCCTAATGAG
TGAGCTAACTCACATTAATTGCGTTGCGCTCACTGCCCGCTTTCCAGTCGGGAAACCTGTCGTGCCAGCT
GCATTAATGAATCGGCCAACGCGCGGGGAGAGGCGGTTTGCGTATTGGGCGCTCTTCCGCTTCCTCGCTC
ACTGACTCGCTGCGCTCGGTCGTTCGGCTGCGGCGAGCGGTATCAGCTCACTCAAAGGCGGTAATACGGT
TATCCACAGAATCAGGGGATAACGCAGGAAAGAACATGTGAGCAAAAGGCCAGCAAAAGGCCAGGAACCG
TAAAAAGGCCGCGTTGCTGGCGTTTTTCCATAGGCTCCGCCCCCCTGACGAGCATCACAAAAATCGACGC
TCAAGTCAGAGGTGGCGAAACCCGACAGGACTATAAAGATACCAGGCGTTTCCCCCTGGAAGCTCCCTCG
TGCGCTCTCCTGTTCCGACCCTGCCGCTTACCGGATACCTGTCCGCCTTTCTCCCTTCGGGAAGCGTGGC
GCTTTCTCATAGCTCACGCTGTAGGTATCTCAGTTCGGTGTAGGTCGTTCGCTCCAAGCTGGGCTGTGTG
CACGAACCCCCCGTTCAGCCCGACCGCTGCGCCTTATCCGGTAACTATCGTCTTGAGTCCAACCCGGTAA
GACACGACTTATCGCCACTGGCAGCAGCCACTGGTAACAGGATTAGCAGAGCGAGGTATGTAGGCGGTGC
TACAGAGTTCTTGAAGTGGTGGCCTAACTACGGCTACACTAGAAGAACAGTATTTGGTATCTGCGCTCTG
CTGAAGCCAGTTACCTTCGGAAAAAGAGTTGGTAGCTCTTGATCCGGCAAACAAACCACCGCTGGTAGCG
GTGGTTTTTTTGTTTGCAAGCAGCAGATTACGCGCAGAAAAAAAGGATCTCAAGAAGATCCTTTGATCTT
TTCTACGGG
